Addgene plasmid #19722: pBabe puro RalB S28N
Depositing lab: Channing Der. Depositing organization: University of North Carolina at Chapel Hill. Publication: Divergent roles for RalA and RalB in malignant growth of human pancreatic carcinoma cells. Lim KH, O'Hayer K, Adam SJ, Kendall SD, Campbell PM, Der CJ, Counter CM. Curr Biol. 2006 Dec 19. 16(24):2385-94. 10.1016/j.cub.2006.10.023 PubMed 17174914.
Backbone
  Vector backbone: pBabe puro
  Backbone size w/o insert (bp): 5169
  Vector type: Mammalian Expression, Retroviral
  Selectable markers: Puromycin
Growth in bacteria
  Bacterial resistance: Ampicillin, 100 μg/mL
  Growth temperature: 37°C
  Growth strain: DH5alpha
  Copy number: Unknown
Gene/Insert
  Gene/Insert name: V-ral simian leukemia viral oncogene homolog B (alt name: RalB)
  Species: H. sapiens (human)
  Insert size (bp): 635
  Mutation: S28N for dominant negative function.
  GenBank ID: AK312453
  Entrez Gene: RALB
  Cloning method: Restriction Enzyme; 5′ cloning site BamHi (not destroyed); 3′ cloning site XhoI (unknown if destroyed)
  Sequencing primers: 5′ pBabe 5'
Terms and licenses: Academic/Nonprofit Terms; Industry Terms: Not Available to Industry
How to cite: pBabe puro RalB S28N was a gift from Channing Der (Addgene plasmid # 19722 ; http://n2t.net/addgene:19722 ; RRID:Addgene_19722)
