[The description below was written by a language model from this plasmid's Addgene catalogue record.]
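Description:
pBabe puro RalB S28N is a retroviral mammalian expression plasmid built on the pBabe puro backbone (about 5.2 kb without insert). It is propagated in E. coli under ampicillin selection, and the backbone provides puromycin resistance for selecting transduced or transfected mammalian cells. No feature table is included in the record, so the regulatory elements are not listed. In the standard pBabe design, the cloned gene sits between Moloney murine leukemia virus-derived long terminal repeats and is transcribed from the 5′ LTR. A packaging signal allows the transcript to be incorporated into retroviral particles when the plasmid is introduced into a packaging cell line, and the puromycin marker is driven by a separate internal promoter.

The insert is a roughly 635 bp human RALB coding sequence (v-ral simian leukemia viral oncogene homolog B), cloned by restriction digestion with BamHI at the 5′ end and XhoI at the 3′ end. RalB is a small Ras-family GTPase. The insert carries an S28N substitution, which the record describes as conferring dominant negative function. Mutations of this type in small GTPases are generally understood to interfere with activation of the endogenous protein. No epitope tag or reporter is recorded.

The construct is suited to stable, retrovirus-mediated expression of dominant negative RalB in mammalian cells in order to block RalB signalling. The associated publication examined the distinct contributions of RalA and RalB to the malignant growth of human pancreatic carcinoma cells.
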