>Addgene plasmid #19722 | pBabe puro RalB S28N | addgene partial sequence | sequence record 25391 | 19722 with pBABE-5
CCNTGGCTGCCAACAAGAGTAAGGGCCAGAGCTCCTTGGCCCTCCACAAGGTGATCATGGTTGGCAGCGG
AGGCGTTGGCAAGAACGCCCTGACGCTTCAGTTCATGTATGACGAGTTTGTAGAAGACTATGAACCTACC
AAAGCTGACAGTTATAGAAAGAAAGTGGTTCTTGATGGGGAAGAAGTTCAGATAGATATTCTGGACACCG
CTGGGCAAGAGGACTACGCAGCCATTCGAGATAACTACTTTCGGAGTGGGGAAGGGTTTCTTCTTGTGTT
CTCAATCACAGAACATGAATCCTTTACAGCAACTGCCGAATTCAGGGAACAGATTCTCCGTGTGAAGGCT
GAAGAAGATAAAATTCCACTGCTCGTCGTGGGAAACAAGTCTGACCTAGAGGAGCGGAGGCAGGTGCCTG
TGGAGGAGGCCAGGAGTAAAGCCGAAGAGTGGGGCGTGCAGTACGTGGAGACGTCAGCGAAGACCCGGGC
CAACGTGGACAAGGTGTTCTTTGACCTAATGAGAGAAATCAGAACAAAGAAGATGTCAGAAAACAAAGAC
AAGAATGGCAAGAAAAGCAGCAAGAACAAGAAAAGTTTTAAAGAAAGATGTTGCTTACTATGACTCGACC
CTGTGGAATGTGTGTCAGTTAGGGTGTGGAAAGTCCCCNNCTCCCCAGCANGCAGAAGTATGCAAAGCAT
GCATCTCAATTAGTCAGCAACCNNNGTGGAAAGTCCCCNNGNNNCNCCAGCAGGCAGAAGTATGCAAAGC
ATG
